>Addgene plasmid #191714 | AiP12231 - pAAV-AiE0445h-minBG-SYFP2-WPRE3-BGHpA (Alias: CN2231) | addgene full sequence | sequence record 376660 | Addgene NGS Result
CCTGCAGGCAGCTGCGCGCTCGCTCGCTCACTGAGGCCGCCCGGGCGTCGGGCGACCTTTGGTCGCCCGG
CCTCAGTGAGCGAGCGAGCGCGCAGAGAGGGAGTGGCCAACTCCATCACTAGGGGTTCCTGCGGCCGCAC
GCGTTAAGTCCGTTTGGGCAGCCTGAGATTTCATCAGGTGTTTTTTGGCATCTGTGTTAGACTGTTTGCT
CATTTTGTGTTTGTAAGTGGCTAAAAATCCTTAAATCTTTCTCATAGGAACCAGTTATAAACCAGGTCTC
ACAATTCTGTTACTTAAGCAGAATTTCCAGCTCTAAGTGGAGGACTTTGAGCTTAACCCTATTAAATTTA
ATCTAATATATTCAGCAGCCTGTCACAATCTTGTTAAATCTTTATTCCGTCACCCACCTTATTAGGGGGC
CCTCCCACTTTAGTCATCAGCAGATTAGTAAGCATGCCATTTAGATGTCATCTAAGTTAATGAACCTGAC
TGAGCCAGAGTCACATGGCAGAGTCACAGAAACTCCTTCTGAGCTGGCGTCCGATAATCAATAAACTTTG
GTTAAAAGTATTCAGCATTCTGGGGATTCACATTAAGTGGTGGAGCCAACCACTTAAGAGTATCTGTCTC
TGGGTGGGCAAGGAGCTAGGCTTCCTAGGAGGGCATGACAAGGCACCCTTTCTGCTTATTTCACCCGGAT
GCTGACTCCTTGAGCTCGGGCTGGGCATAAAAGTCAGGGCAGAGCCATCTATTGCTTACATTTGCTTCTG
GGATCCAGATCTTTCGAAGCTAGCGCTACCGGTCGCCACCATGGTGAGCAAGGGCGAGGAGCTGTTCACC
GGGGTGGTGCCCATCCTGGTCGAGCTGGACGGCGACGTAAACGGCCACAAGTTCAGCGTGTCCGGCGAGG
GCGAGGGCGATGCCACCTACGGCAAGCTGACCCTGAAGCTGATCTGCACCACCGGCAAGCTGCCCGTGCC
CTGGCCCACCCTCGTGACCACCCTGGGCTACGGCGTGCAGTGCTTCGCCCGCTACCCCGACCACATGAAG
CAGCACGACTTCTTCAAGTCCGCCATGCCCGAAGGCTACGTCCAGGAGCGCACCATCTTCTTCAAGGACG
ACGGCAACTACAAGACCCGCGCCGAGGTGAAGTTCGAGGGCGACACCCTGGTGAACCGCATCGAGCTGAA
GGGCATCGACTTCAAGGAGGACGGCAACATCCTGGGGCACAAGCTGGAGTACAACTACAACAGCCACAAC
GTCTATATCACCGCCGACAAGCAGAAGAACGGCATCAAGGCCAACTTCAAGATCCGCCACAACATCGAGG
ACGGCGGCGTGCAGCTCGCCGACCACTACCAGCAGAACACCCCCATCGGCGACGGCCCCGTGCTGCTGCC
CGACAACCACTACCTGAGCTACCAGTCCAAGCTGAGCAAAGACCCCAACGAGAAGCGCGATCACATGGTC
CTGCTGGAGTTCGTGACCGCCGCCGGGATCACTCTCGGCATGGACGAGCTGTACAAGTAAGTCGACGGCG
CGCCGCGGCCGCGAATTCGATATCATAATCAACCTCTGGATTACAAAATTTGTGAAAGATTGACTGGTAT
TCTTAACTATGTTGCTCCTTTTACGCTATGTGGATACGCTGCTTTAATGCCTTTGTATCATGCTATTGCT
TCCCGTATGGCTTTCATTTTCTCCTCCTTGTATAAATCCTGGTTAGTTCTTGCCACGGCGGAACTCATCG
CCGCCTGCCTTGCCCGCTGCTGGACAGGGGCTCGGCTGTTGGGCACTGACAATTCCGTGGCTCGAGAGAT
CTTCGACTGTGCCTTCTAGTTGCCAGCCATCTGTTGTTTGCCCCTCCCCCGTGCCTTCCTTGACCCTGGA
AGGTGCCACTCCCACTGTCCTTTCCTAATAAAATGAGGAAATTGCATCGCATTGTCTGAGTAGGTGTCAT
TCTATTCTGGGGGGTGGGGTGGGGCAGGACAGCAAGGGGGAGGATTGGGAAGACAATAGCAGGCATGAGA
TCTCACGTGCGGACCGAGCGGCCGCAGGAACCCCTAGTGATGGAGTTGGCCACTCCCTCTCTGCGCGCTC
GCTCGCTCACTGAGGCCGGGCGACCAAAGGTCGCCCGACGCCCGGGCTTTGCCCGGGCGGCCTCAGTGAG
CGAGCGAGCGCGCAGCTGCCTGCAGGGGCGCCTGATGCGGTATTTTCTCCTTACGCATCTGTGCGGTATT
TCACACCGCATA
[95 nt withheld, positions 2253-2347]
T
[46 nt withheld, positions 2349-2394]
C
[141 nt withheld, positions 2396-2536]
CCTTTGACGTTGGAGTCCACGTTCTTT
[37 nt withheld, positions 2564-2600]
ACTCTATCTCGGGCTATTCTTTTGATTTATAAGGGATTTTGCCGATTTCGGTCTATTGGTTAAAAAATGA
GCTGATTTAACAAAAATTTAACGCGAATTTTAACAAAATATTAACGTTTACAATTTTATGGTGCACTCTC
AGTACAATCTGCTCTGATGCCGCATAGTTAAGCCAGCCCCGACACCCGCCAACACCCGCTGACGCGCCCT
GACGGGCTTGTCTGCTCCCGGCATCCGCTTACAGACAAGCTGTGACCGTCTCCGGGAGCTGCATGTGTCA
GAGGTTTTCACCGTCATCACCGAAACGCGCGAGACGAAAGGGCCTCGTGATACGCCTATTTTTATAGGTT
AATGTCATGATAATAATGGTTTCTTAGACGTCAGGTGGCACTTTTCGGGGAAATGTGCGCGGAACCCCTA
TTTGTTTATTTTTCTAAATACATTCAAATATGTATCCGCTCATGAGACAATAACCCTGATAAATGCTTCA
ATAATATTGAAAAAGGAAGAGTATGAGTATTCAACATTTCCGTGTCGCCCTTATTCCCTTTTTTGCGGCA
TTTTGCCTTCCTGTTTTTGCTCACCCAGAAACGCTGGTGAAAGTAAAAGATGCTGAAGATCAGTTGGGTG
CACGAGTGGGTTACATCGAACTGGATCTCAACAGCGGTAAGATCCTTGAGAGTTTTCGCCCCGAAGAACG
TTTTCCAATGATGAGCACTTTTAAAGTTCTGCTATGTGGCGCGGTATTATCCCGTATTGACGCCGGGCAA
GAGCAACTCGGTCGCCGCATACACTATTCTCAGAATGACTTGGTTGAGTACTCACCAGTCACAGAAAAGC
ATCTTACGGATGGCATGACAGTAAGAGAATTATGCAGTGCTGCCATAACCATGAGTGATAACACTGCGGC
CAACTTACTTCTGACAACGATCGGAGGACCGAAGGAGCTAACCGCTTTTTTGCACAACATGGGGGATCAT
GTAACTCGCCTTGATCGTTGGGAACCGGAGCTGAATGAAGCCATACCAAACGACGAGCGTGACACCACGA
TGCCTGTAGCAATGGCAACAACGTTGCGCAAACTATTAACTGGCGAACTACTTACTCTAGCTTCCCGGCA
ACAATTAATAGACTGGATGGAGGCGGATAAAGTTGCAGGACCACTTCTGCGCTCGGCCCTTCCGGCTGGC
TGGTTTATTGCTGATAAATCTGGAGCCGGTGAGCGTGGGTCTCGCGGTATCATTGCAGCACTGGGGCCAG
ATGGTAAGCCCTCCCGTATCGTAGTTATCTACACGACGGGGAGTCAGGCAACTATGGATGAACGAAATAG
ACAGATCGCTGAGATAGGTGCCTCACTGATTAAGCATTGGTAACTGTCAGACCAAGTTTACTCATATATA
CTTTAGATTGATTTAAAACTTCATTTTTAATTTAAAAGGATCTAGGTGAAGATCCTTTTTGATAATCTCA
TGACCAAAATCCCTTAACGTGAGTTTTCGTTCCACTGAGCGTCAGACCCCGTAGAAAAGATCAAAGGATC
TTCTTGAGATCCTTTTTTTCTGCGCGTAATCTGCTGCTTGCAAACAAAAAAACCACCGCTACCAGCGGTG
GTTTGTTTGCCGGATCAAGAGCTACCAACTCTTTTTCCGAAGGTAACTGGCTTCAGCAGAGCGCAGATAC
CAAATACTGTTCTTCTAGTGTAGCCGTAGTTAGGCCACCACTTCAAGAACTCTGTAGCACCGCCTACATA
CCTCGCTCTGCTAATCCTGTTACCAGTGGCTGCTGCCAGTGGCGATAAGTCGTGTCTTACCGGGTTGGAC
TCAAGACGATAGTTACCGGATAAGGCGCAGCGGTCGGGCTGAACGGGGGGTTCGTGCACACAGCCCAGCT
TGGAGCGAACGACCTACACCGAACTGAGATACCTACAGCGTGAGCTATGAGAAAGCGCCACGCTTCCCGA
AGGGAGAAAGGCGGACAGGTATCCGGTAAGCGGCAGGGTCGGAACAGGAGAGCGCACGAGGGAGCTTCCA
GGGGGAAACGCCTGGTATCTTTATAGTCCTGTCGGGTTTCGCCACCTCTGACTTGAGCGTCGATTTTTGT
GATGCTCGTCAGGGGGGCGGAGCCTATGGAAAAACGCCAGCAACGCGGCCTTTTTACGGTTCCTGGCCTT
TTGCTGGCCTTTTGCTCACATGT
Features (pLannotate 1.2.2; 14 found; start..end, strand, type, name):
     12..39      +  repeat_region  AAV2 ITR (fragment): inverted terminal repeat of adeno-associated virus serotype 2 inverted
     68..95      +  repeat_region  AAV2 ITR (fragment): inverted terminal repeat of adeno-associated virus serotype 2 inverted
    811..1527    +  CDS            SYFP2: SYFP2 is a basic (constitutively fluorescent) yellow fluorescent protein published in 2006, derived from Aequorea victoria. It is reported to be a very rapidly-maturing monomer with moderate acid sensitivity.
   1567..1724    +  misc_feature   WPRE (fragment): woodchuck hepatitis virus posttranscriptional regulatory element
   1730..1810    +  misc_feature   WPRE (fragment): woodchuck hepatitis virus posttranscriptional regulatory element
   1827..1938    +  polyA_signal   bGH poly(A) signal: bovine growth hormone polyadenylation signal
   2056..2196    +  repeat_region  AAV2 ITR: inverted terminal repeat of adeno-associated virus serotype 2 inverted
   2201..2252    -  misc_feature   bom (fragment): basis of mobility region from pBR322
   2271..2726    +  rep_origin     f1 ori (sequence partly withheld): f1 bacteriophage origin of replication; arrow indicates direction of (+) strand synthesis
   2727..2776    -  misc_feature   bom (fragment): basis of mobility region from pBR322
   2878..2913    -  CDS            rop (fragment): Rop protein, which maintains plasmids at low copy number; rop
   3008..3112    +  promoter       AmpR promoter: bla
   3113..3973    +  CDS            AmpR: β-lactamase; bla; confers resistance to ampicillin, carbenicillin, and related antibiotics
   4144..4732    +  rep_origin     ori: high-copy-number ColE1/pMB1/pBR322/pUC origin of replication
