[The description below was written by a language model from this plasmid's Addgene catalogue record and pLannotate feature annotations shown in this document.]
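Description:
AiP12231 - pAAV-AiE0445h-minBG-SYFP2-WPRE3-BGHpA (alias CN2231) is a recombinant AAV transfer plasmid of about 4.8 kb, built to package an enhancer-driven fluorescent reporter into AAV particles for delivery to the brain. In bacteria it is maintained by a high-copy ColE1/pUC-type origin and selected with ampicillin through the bla gene and its own promoter. The backbone also carries an f1 phage origin and small remnants of pBR322 bom and rop sequences. The expression cassette is bounded by AAV2 inverted terminal repeats, which are the cis elements needed for genome replication and encapsidation. The annotation detects a full ITR downstream of the cassette but only short fragments of the upstream one, a frequent outcome for these repetitive, structured regions in sequencing-based records. The record lists a recombination-deficient growth strain, consistent with the need to keep the ITRs stable.

The payload is SYFP2, a rapidly maturing monomeric yellow fluorescent protein derived from Aequorea victoria. According to the construct name, it is driven by the enhancer AiE0445h coupled to a minimal beta-globin promoter (minBG). Neither element is annotated in the feature table, but the unannotated stretch between the left ITR and the SYFP2 coding sequence is where they would lie. Downstream, two adjacent WPRE fragments correspond to the shortened WPRE3 element, which enhances transcript stability and expression while saving packaging space, and this is followed by the bovine growth hormone polyadenylation signal. The minimal promoter is expected to have little activity alone, so cell-type specificity comes from the enhancer. The stated purpose is to label striatal indirect pathway medium spiny neurons (D2 MSNs), with the strongest expression in dorsomedial striatum. The plasmid belongs to an enhancer AAV toolbox for accessing striatal cell types and circuits.
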