Addgene plasmid #191714: AiP12231 - pAAV-AiE0445h-minBG-SYFP2-WPRE3-BGHpA (Alias: CN2231)
Purpose: AI plasmid ALIAS: AiP12231. Expression of SYFP2 (yellow fluorescent protein) in striatal indirect pathway medium spiny neurons (D2 MSNs), strongest expresion in dorso-medial striatum region
Depositing lab: Allen Institute for Brain Science & Jonathan Ting. Depositing organization: Allen Institute. Publication: Enhancer AAV toolbox for accessing and perturbing striatal cell types and circuits. Hunker AC, Wirthlin ME, Gill G, Johansen NJ, Hooper M, Omstead V, Vargas S, Lerma MN, Taskin N, Weed N, Laird WD, Bishaw YM, Bendrick JL, Gore BB, Ben-Simon Y, Opitz-Araya X, Martinez RA, Way SW, Thyagarajan B, Otto S, Sanchez REA, Alexander JR, Amaya A, Amster A, Arbuckle J, Ayala A, Baker PM, Barcelli T, Barta S, Bertagnolli D, Bielstein C, Bishwakarma P, Bowlus J, Boyer G, Brouner K, Casian B, Casper T, Chakka AB, Chakrabarty R, Chong P, Clark M, Colbert K, Daniel S, Dawe T, Departee M, DiValentin P, Donadio NP, Dotson NI, Dwivedi D, Egdorf T, Fliss T, Gary A, Goldy J, Grasso C, Groce EL, Gudsnuk K, Han W, Haradon Z, Hastings S, Helback O, Ho WV, Huang C, Johnson T, Jones DL, Juneau Z, Kenney J, Leibly M, Li S, Liang E, Loeffler H, Lusk NA, Madigan Z, Malloy J, Malone J, McCue R, Melchor J, Mich JK, Moosman S, Morin E, Naidoo R, Newman D, Ngo K, Nguyen K, Oster AL, Ouellette B, Oyama AA, Pena N, Pham T, Phillips E, Pom C, Potekhina L, Ransford S, Ray PL, Reding M, Rette DF, Reynoldson C, Rimorin C, Sigler AR, Rocha DB, Ronellenfitch K, Ruiz A, Sawyer L, Sevigny JP, Shapovalova NV, Shepard N, Shulga L, Soliman S, Staats B, Taormina MJ, Tieu M, Wang Y, Wilkes J, Wood T, Zhou T, Williford A, Dee N, Mollenkopf T, Ng L, Esposito L, Kalmbach BE, Yao S, Ariza J, Collman F, Mufti S, Smith K, Waters J, Ersing I, Patrick M, Zeng H, Lein ES, Kojima Y, Horwitz G, Owen SF, Levi BP, Daigle TL, Tasic B, Bakken TE, Ting JT. Neuron. 2025 May 21;113(10):1507-1524.e17. doi: 10.1016/j.neuron.2025.04.035. PubMed 40403704.
Backbone
  Vector backbone: rAAV
  Vector type: AAV
Growth in bacteria
  Bacterial resistance: Ampicillin, 100 μg/mL
  Growth temperature: 30°C
  Growth strain: NEB Stable
  Copy number: High Copy
Gene/Insert
  Gene/Insert name: SYFP2
  Species: Other
  Mutation: none
  Cloning method: Restriction Enzyme; 5′ cloning site Unknown (unknown if destroyed)
Terms and licenses: Academic/Nonprofit Terms; Industry Terms: Not Available to Industry
Depositor comments: Allen Institute plasmid ALIAS: AiP12231 This work supported by NIH BRAIN Initiative grant UF1MH128339
How to cite: AiP12231 - pAAV-AiE0445h-minBG-SYFP2-WPRE3-BGHpA (Alias: CN2231) was a gift from Allen Institute for Brain Science & Jonathan Ting (Addgene plasmid # 191714 ; http://n2t.net/addgene:191714 ; RRID:Addgene_191714)
